Addgene plasmid #167196: pLenti-3xFLAG-Puro PAK5 K478R/479R E144K
Purpose: puromycin resistant lentiviral vector for expression of PAK5 K478R/479R E144K; PAK7 Kinase dead & E144K double mutant
Depositing lab: Christin Burd. Depositing organization: Ohio State University. Publication: Melanoma-associated mutants within the serine-rich domain of PAK5 direct kinase activity to mitogenic pathways. LaPak KM, Vroom DC, Garg AA, Guan X, Hays JL, Song JW, Burd CE. Oncotarget. 2018 May 22;9(39):25386-25401. doi: 10.18632/oncotarget.25356. eCollection 2018 May 22. PubMed 29875996.
Backbone
  Vector backbone: p-Lenti-puro
  Vector type: Mammalian Expression, Lentiviral
  Selectable markers: Puromycin
Growth in bacteria
  Bacterial resistance: Ampicillin, 100 μg/mL
  Growth temperature: 37°C
  Growth strain: NEB Stable
  Copy number: High Copy
Gene/Insert
  Gene/Insert name: PAK5 K478R/479R E144K (alt name: PAK7 K478R/479R E144K)
  Species: H. sapiens (human)
  Promoter: UBC
  Cloning method: Gibson Cloning
  Sequencing primers: 5′ GTAAATTGTCCGCTAAATTCTGGCCGTT; 3′ CACACCGGCCTTATTCCAAGCG
Resource information
  A portion of this plasmid was derived from a plasmid made by: pDEST-PAK5 was kindly provided by Dr. J. Brognard
Terms and licenses: Academic/Nonprofit Terms; Industry Terms: Not Available to Industry
How to cite: pLenti-3xFLAG-Puro PAK5 K478R/479R E144K was a gift from Christin Burd (Addgene plasmid # 167196 ; http://n2t.net/addgene:167196 ; RRID:Addgene_167196)
