[The description below was written by a language model from this plasmid's Addgene catalogue record and pLannotate feature annotations shown in this document.]
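Description:
pLenti-3xFLAG-Puro PAK5 K478R/479R E144K is a 13.4 kb HIV-1-based lentiviral expression vector built on the p-Lenti-puro backbone for stable expression of a mutant human PAK5 (also called PAK7) in mammalian cells. It is propagated in E. coli as a high-copy plasmid through a ColE1/pUC-type origin with ampicillin selection (AmpR), and it also carries an f1 origin. The viral portion contains a truncated 5' LTR, the Ψ packaging signal with a gag fragment, the RRE for Rev-dependent RNA export, the cPPT/CTS, and a ΔU3 self-inactivating 3' LTR, followed by a bGH polyadenylation signal. This arrangement allows the genome to be packaged when helper functions are supplied in trans, while leaving the integrated provirus without LTR promoter activity.

Between the LTRs, the human ubiquitin C (UbC) promoter drives an N-terminal 3xFLAG tag followed by the PAK5 coding sequence. An EMCV IRES then links the puromycin N-acetyltransferase gene to the same transcript, so that puromycin-resistant cells should also express the tagged kinase. A WPRE downstream enhances transcript expression. The insert combines the K478R/K479R substitutions, described in the record as kinase-dead, with E144K; the associated publication concerns melanoma-associated mutants in the serine-rich domain of PAK5. The construct therefore appears suited to testing whether effects of E144K depend on catalytic activity, with the FLAG tag allowing detection or pull-down.

The feature table also annotates an EM7-driven BleoR cassette in reverse orientation upstream of the UbC promoter. Outside the LTRs it lists an SV40 promoter followed by HygR and ble fragments. The catalogue entry lists only puromycin as a mammalian selectable marker, so these are probably backbone remnants.
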