Features (pLannotate 1.2.2; 32 found; start..end, strand, type, name):
    377..634     +  LTR            5' LTR (truncated): truncated 5' long terminal repeat (LTR) from HIV-1
    681..806     +  misc_feature   HIV-1 Ψ: packaging signal of human immunodeficiency virus type 1
    790..1128    +  CDS            HIV-1 gag (fragment): gag protein from human immunodeficiency virus 1; gag
   1303..1536    +  misc_feature   RRE: The Rev response element (RRE) of HIV-1 allows for Rev-dependent mRNA export from the nucleus to the cytoplasm.
   1913..2013    +  CDS            Rev (fragment): human immunodeficiency virus 1 (HIV-1) Rev protein; rev; enhances nuclear export of unspliced and incompletely spliced viral mRNAs
   2063..2180    +  misc_feature   cPPT/CTS: central polypurine tract and central termination sequence of HIV-1
   2245..2619    -  CDS            BleoR: antibiotic-binding protein; Sh ble from Streptoalloteichus hindustanus; confers resistance to bleomycin, phleomycin, and Zeocin™
   2639..2686    -  promoter       EM7 promoter: synthetic bacterial promoter&nbsp
   2712..3867    +  promoter       UbC promoter: human ubiquitin C promoter
   3883..3948    +  CDS            3xFLAG: three tandem FLAG® epitope tags, followed by an enterokinase cleavage site
   3955..6111    +  CDS            PAK5: PAK5_HUMAN - Also known as KIAA1264, PAK7. Experimental evidence at protein level: Swiss-Prot protein existence level 1. Serine/threonine protein kinase that plays a role in a variety of different signaling pathways including cytoskeleton regulation, cell migration, proliferation or cell survival. Activation by various effectors including growth factor receptors or active CDC42 and RAC1 results in a conformational change and a subsequent autophosphorylation on several serine and/or threonine residues. Phosphorylates the proto-oncogene RAF1 and stimulates its kinase activity. Promotes cell surv
   6174..6757    +  misc_feature   IRES2: internal ribosome entry site (IRES) of the encephalomyocarditis virus (EMCV)
   6756..7352    +  CDS            PuroR: puromycin N-acetyltransferase; pac from Streptomyces alboniger; confers resistance to puromycin
   7368..7956    +  misc_feature   WPRE: woodchuck hepatitis virus posttranscriptional regulatory element
   7973..8161    +  CDS            nef (fragment): NEF_HV1Z2 - Experimental evidence at protein level: Swiss-Prot protein existence level 1. Extracellular Nef protein targets CD4(+) T-lymphocytes for apoptosis by interacting with CXCR4 surface receptors. From Human immunodeficiency virus type 1 group M subtype D (isolate Z2/CDC-Z34) (HIV-1).
   8163..8396    +  LTR            3' LTR (ΔU3): self-inactivating 3' long terminal repeat (LTR) from HIV-1
   8503..8727    +  polyA_signal   bGH poly(A) signal: bovine growth hormone polyadenylation signal
   8731..8752    +  promoter       SV40 promoter (fragment): SV40 enhancer and early promoter
   8773..9201    +  rep_origin     f1 ori (sequence partly withheld): f1 bacteriophage origin of replication; arrow indicates direction of (+) strand synthesis
   9215..9544    +  promoter       SV40 promoter: SV40 enhancer and early promoter
   9593..10622   +  CDS            HygR (fragment): aminoglycoside phosphotransferase from E. coli; aph(4)-Ia; confers resistance to hygromycin
  10632..10757   +  CDS            ble (fragment): BLE_KLEPN - Experimental evidence at protein level: Swiss-Prot protein existence level 1. Binding protein with a strong affinity to the bleomycin family of antibiotics. Binds to CL990; an antimitotic-antibiotic compound. From Klebsiella pneumoniae.
  10752..10873   +  polyA_signal   SV40 poly(A) signal: SV40 polyadenylation signal
  10944..10966   -  protein_bind   lac operator (fragment): The lac repressor binds to the lac operator to inhibit transcription in E. coli. This inhibition can be relieved by adding lactose or isopropyl-β-D-thiogalactopyranoside (IPTG). lac repressor encoded by lacI
  10970..11000   -  promoter       lac promoter: promoter for the E. coli lac operon
  11015..11036   -  protein_bind   CAP binding site: CAP binding activates transcription in the presence of cAMP. E. coli catabolite activator protein
  11049..11141   -  CDS            lacI (fragment): lac repressor; lacI; The lac repressor binds to the lac operator to inhibit transcription in E. coli. This inhibition can be relieved by adding lactose or isopropyl-β-D-thiogalactopyranoside (IPTG).
  11324..11912   -  rep_origin     ori: high-copy-number ColE1/pMB1/pBR322/pUC origin of replication
  12083..12943   -  CDS            AmpR: β-lactamase; bla; confers resistance to ampicillin, carbenicillin, and related antibiotics
  12944..13048   -  promoter       AmpR promoter: bla
  13096..13230   +  polyA_signal   SV40 poly(A) signal: SV40 polyadenylation signal
  13397..329     +  CDS            nef (fragment) (across the origin): NEF_HV1BR - Experimental evidence at protein level: Swiss-Prot protein existence level 1. Extracellular Nef protein targets CD4(+) T-lymphocytes for apoptosis by interacting with CXCR4 surface receptors (PubMed:14990729). From Human immunodeficiency virus type 1 group M subtype B (isolate BRU/LAI) (HIV-1).
>Addgene plasmid #167196 | pLenti-3xFLAG-Puro PAK5 K478R/479R E144K | addgene full sequence | sequence record 333916 | Addgene NGS Result
TGGAAGGGCTAATTCACTCCCAAAGAAGACAAGATATCCTTGATCTGTGGATCTACCACACACAAGGCTA
CTTCCCTGATTAGCAGAACTACACACCAGGGCCAGGGGTCAGATATCCACTGACCTTTGGATGGTGCTAC
AAGCTAGTACCAGTTGAGCCAGATAAGGTAGAAGAGGCCAATAAAGGAGAGAACACCAGCTTGTTACACC
CTGTGAGCCTGCATGGGATGGATGACCCGGAGAGAGAAGTGTTAGAGTGGAGGTTTGACAGCCGCCTAGC
ATTTCATCACGTGGCCCGAGAGCTGCATCCGGAGTACTTCAAGAACTGCTGATATCGAGCTTGCTACAAG
GGACTTTCCGCTGGGGACTTTCCAGGGAGGCGTGGCCTGGGCGGGACTGGGGAGTGGCGAGCCCTCAGAT
CCTGCATATAAGCAGCTGCTTTTTGCCTGTACTGGGTCTCTCTGGTTAGACCAGATCTGAGCCTGGGAGC
TCTCTGGCTAACTAGGGAACCCACTGCTTAAGCCTCAATAAAGCTTGCCTTGAGTGCTTCAAGTAGTGTG
TGCCCGTCTGTTGTGTGACTCTGGTAACTAGAGATCCCTCAGACCCTTTTAGTCAGTGTGGAAAATCTCT
AGCAGTGGCGCCCGAACAGGGACTTGAAAGCGAAAGGGAAACCAGAGGAGCTCTCTCGACGCAGGACTCG
GCTTGCTGAAGCGCGCACGGCAAGAGGCGAGGGGCGGCGACTGGTGAGTACGCCAAAAATTTTGACTAGC
GGAGGCTAGAAGGAGAGAGATGGGTGCGAGAGCGTCAGTATTAAGCGGGGGAGAATTAGATCGCGATGGG
AAAAAATTCGGTTAAGGCCAGGGGGAAAGAAAAAATATAAATTAAAACATATAGTATGGGCAAGCAGGGA
GCTAGAACGATTCGCAGTTAATCCTGGCCTGTTAGAAACATCAGAAGGCTGTAGACAAATACTGGGACAG
CTACAACCATCCCTTCAGACAGGATCAGAAGAACTTAGATCATTATATAATACAGTAGCAACCCTCTATT
GTGTGCATCAAAGGATAGAGATAAAAGACACCAAGGAAGCTTTAGACAAGATAGAGGAAGAGCAAAACAA
AAGTAAGACCACCGCACAGCAAGCGGCCGGCCGCTGATCTTCAGACCTGGAGGAGGAGATATGAGGGACA
ATTGGAGAAGTGAATTATATAAATATAAAGTAGTAAAAATTGAACCATTAGGAGTAGCACCCACCAAGGC
AAAGAGAAGAGTGGTGCAGAGAGAAAAAAGAGCAGTGGGAATAGGAGCTTTGTTCCTTGGGTTCTTGGGA
GCAGCAGGAAGCACTATGGGCGCAGCGTCAATGACGCTGACGGTACAGGCCAGACAATTATTGTCTGGTA
TAGTGCAGCAGCAGAACAATTTGCTGAGGGCTATTGAGGCGCAACAGCATCTGTTGCAACTCACAGTCTG
GGGCATCAAGCAGCTCCAGGCAAGAATCCTGGCTGTGGAAAGATACCTAAAGGATCAACAGCTCCTGGGG
ATTTGGGGTTGCTCTGGAAAACTCATTTGCACCACTGCTGTGCCTTGGAATGCTAGTTGGAGTAATAAAT
CTCTGGAACAGATTTGGAATCACACGACCTGGATGGAGTGGGACAGAGAAATTAACAATTACACAAGCTT
AATACACTCCTTAATTGAAGAATCGCAAAACCAGCAAGAAAAGAATGAACAAGAATTATTGGAATTAGAT
AAATGGGCAAGTTTGTGGAATTGGTTTAACATAACAAATTGGCTGTGGTATATAAAATTATTCATAATGA
TAGTAGGAGGCTTGGTAGGTTTAAGAATAGTTTTTGCTGTACTTTCTATAGTGAATAGAGTTAGGCAGGG
ATATTCACCATTATCGTTTCAGACCCACCTCCCAACCCCGAGGGGACCCGACAGGCCCGAAGGAATAGAA
GAAGAAGGTGGAGAGAGAGACAGAGACAGATCCATTCGATTAGTGAACGGATCGGCACTGCGTGCGCCAA
TTCTGCAGACAAATGGCAGTATTCATCCACAATTTTAAAAGAAAAGGGGGGATTGGGGGGTACAGTGCAG
GGGAAAGAATAGTAGACATAATAGCAACAGACATACAAACTAAAGAATTACAAAAACAAATTACAAAAAT
TCAAAATTTTCGGGTTTATTACAGGGACAGCAGAGATCCAGTTTGGTTAGTACCGGGCCCGCTCTAGTCC
GGAATCAGTCCTGCTCCTCGGCCACGAAGTGCACGCAGTTGCCGGCCGGGTCGCGCAGGGCGAACTCCCG
CCCCCACGGCTGCTCGCCGATCTCGGTCATGGCCGGCCCGGAGGCGTCCCGGAAGTTCGTGGACACGACC
TCCGACCACTCGGCGTACAGCTCGTCCAGGCCGCGCACCCACACCCAGGCCAGGGTGTTGTCCGGCACCA
CCTGGTCCTGGACCGCGCTGATGAACAGGGTCACGTCGTCCCGGACCACACCGGCGAAGTCGTCCTCCAC
GAAGTCCCGGGAGAACCCGAGCCGGTCGGTCCAGAACTCGACCGCTCCGGCGACGTCGCGCGCGGTGAGC
ACCGGAACGGCACTGGTCAACTTGGCCATGGTGGCCCTCCTATAGTGAGTCGTATTATACTATGCCGATA
TACTATGCCGATGATTAATTGTCAACACGTGCTGCAGGTCCGAGGTTCTAGGCTGCCACGTCAGACGAAG
GGCGCAGCGAGCGTCCTGATCCTTCCGCCCGGACGCTCAGGACAGCGGCCCGCTGCTCATAAGACTCGGC
CTTAGAACCCCAGTATCAGCAGAAGGACATTTTAGGACGGGACTTGGGTGACTCTAGGGCACTGGTTTTC
TTTCCAGAGAGCGGAACAGGCGAGGAAAAGTAGTCCCTTCTCGGCGATTCTGCGGAGGGATCTCCGTGGG
GCGGTGAACGCCGATGATTATATAAGGACGCGCCGGGTGTGGCACAGCTAGTTCCGTCGCAGCCGGGATT
TGGGTCGCGGTTCTTGTTTGTGGATCGCTGTGATCGTCACTTGGTGAGTAGCGGGCTGCTGGGCTGGCCG
GGGCTTTCGTGGCCGCCGGGCCGCTCGGTGGGACGGAAGCGTGTGGAGAGACCGCCAAGGGCTGTAGTCT
GGGTCCGCGAGCAAGGTTGCCCTGAACTGGGGGTTGGGGGGAGCGCAGCAAAATGGCGGCTGTTCCCGAG
TCTTGAATGGAAGACGCTTGTGAGGCGGGCTGTGAGGTCGTTGAAACAAGGTGGGGGGCATGGTGGGCGG
CAAGAACCCAAGGTCTTGAGGCCTTCGCTAATGCGGGAAAGCTCTTATTCGGGTGAGATGGGCTGGGGCA
CCATCTGGGGACCCTGACGTGAAGTTTGTCACTGACTGGAGAACTCGGTTTGTCGTCTGTTGCGGGGGCG
GCAGTTATGGCGGTGCCGTTGGGCAGTGCACCCGTACCTTTGGGAGCGCGCGCCCTCGTCGTGTCGTGAC
GTCACCCGTTCTGTTGGCTTATAATGCAGGGTGGGGCCACCTGCCGGTAGGTGTGCGGTAGGCTTTTCTC
CGTCGCAGGACGCAGGGTTCGGGCCTAGGGTAGGCTCTCCTGAATCGACAGGCGCCGGACCTCTGGTGAG
GGGAGGGATAAGTGAGGCGTCAGTTTCTTTGGTCGGTTTTATGTACCTATCTTCTTAAGTAGCTGAAGCT
CCGGTTTTGAACTATGCGCTCGGGGTTGGCGAGTGTGTTTTGTGAAGTTTTTTAGGCACCTTTTGAAATG
TAATCATTTGGGTCAATATGTAATTTTCAGTGTTAGACTAGTAAATTGTCCGCTAAATTCTGGCCGTTTT
TGGCTTTTTTGTTAGACGCTAGCGGATCCATGGACTACAAAGACCATGACGGTGATTATAAAGATCATGA
TATCGATTACAAGGATGACGATGACAAGCTAGCGATGTTTGGGAAGAAAAAGAAAAAGATTGAAATATCT
GGCCCGTCCAACTTTGAACACAGGGTTCATACTGGGTTTGATCCACAAGAGCAGAAGTTTACCGGCCTTC
CCCAGCAGTGGCACAGCCTGTTAGCAGATACGGCCAACAGGCCAAAGCCTATGGTGGACCCTTCATGCAT
CACACCCATCCAGCTGGCTCCTATGAAGACAATCGTTAGAGGAAACAAACCCTGCAAGGAAACCTCCATC
AACGGCCTGCTAGAGGATTTTGACAACATCTCGGTGACTCGCTCCAACTCCCTAAGGAAAGAAAGCCCAC
CCACCCCAGATCAGGGAGCCTCCAGCCACGGTCCAGGCCACGCGGAAGAAAATGGCTTCATCACCTTCTC
CCAGTATTCCAGCGAATCCGATACTACTGCTGACTACACGACCAAAAAGTACAGGGAGAAGAGTCTCTAT
GGAGATGATCTGGATCCGTATTATAGAGGCAGCCACGCAGCCAAGCAAAATGGGCACGTAATGAAAATGA
AGCACGGGGAGGCCTACTATTCTGAGGTGAAGCCTTTGAAATCCGATTTTGCCAGATTTTCTGCCGATTA
TCACTCACATTTGGACTCACTGAGCAAACCAAGTGAATACAGTGACCTCAAGTGGGAGTATCAGAGAGCC
TCGAGTAGCTCCCCTCTGGATTATTCATTCCAATTCACACCTTCTAGAACTGCAGGGACCAGCGGGTGCT
CCAAGGAGAGCCTGGCGTACAGTGAAAGTGAATGGGGACCCAGCCTGGATGACTATGACAGGAGGCCAAA
GTCTTCGTACCTGAATCAGACAAGCCCTCAGCCCACCATGCGGCAGAGGTCCAGGTCAGGCTCGGGACTC
CAGGAACCGATGATGCCATTTGGAGCAAGTGCATTTAAAACCCATCCCCAAGGACACTCCTACAACTCCT
ACACCTACCCTCGCTTGTCCGAGCCCACAATGTGCATTCCAAAGGTGGATTACGATCGAGCACAGATGGT
CCTCAGCCCTCCACTGTCAGGGTCTGACACCTACCCCAGGGGCCCTGCCAAACTACCTCAAAGTCAAAGC
AAATCGGGCTATTCCTCAAGCAGTCACCAGTACCCGTCTGGGTACCACAAAGCCACCTTGTACCATCACC
CCTCCCTGCAGAGCAGTTCGCAGTACATCTCCACGGCTTCCTACCTGAGCTCCCTCAGCCTCTCATCCAG
CACCTACCCGCCGCCCAGCTGGGGCTCCTCCTCCGACCAGCAGCCCTCCAGGGTGTCCCATGAACAGTTT
CGGGCGGCCCTGCAGCTGGTGGTCAGCCCAGGAGACCCCAGGGAATACTTGGCCAACTTTATCAAAATCG
GGGAAGGCTCAACCGGCATCGTATGCATCGCCACCGAGAAACACACAGGGAAACAAGTTGCAGTGAGGAG
AATGGACCTCCGGAAGCAACAGAGACGAGAACTGCTTTTCAATGAGGTCGTGATCATGCGGGATTACCAC
CATGACAATGTGGTTGACATGTACAGCAGCTACCTTGTCGGCGATGAGCTCTGGGTGGTCATGGAGTTTC
TAGAAGGTGGTGCCTTGACAGACATTGTGACTCACACCAGAATGAATGAAGAACAGATAGCTACTGTCTG
CCTGTCAGTTCTGAGAGCTCTCTCCTACCTTCATAACCAAGGAGTGATTCACAGGGACATAAAAAGTGAC
TCCATCCTCCTGACAAGCGATGGCCGGATAAAGTTGTCTGATTTTGGTTTCTGTGCTCAAGTTTCCAAAG
AGGTGCCGAAGAGGAAATCATTGGTTGGCACTCCCTACTGGATGGCCCCTGAGGTGATTTCTAGGCTACC
TTATGGGACAGAGGTGGACATCTGGTCCCTCGGGATCATGGTGATAGAAATGATTGATGGCGAGCCCCCC
TACTTCAATGAGCCTCCCCTCCAGGCGATGCGGAGGATCCGGGACAGTTTACCTCCAAGAGTGAAGGACC
TACACAAGGTTTCTTCAGTGCTCCGGGGATTCCTAGACTTGATGTTGGTGAGGGAGCCCTCTCAGAGAGC
AACAGCCCAGGAACTCCTCGGACATCCATTCTTAAAACTAGCAGGTCCACCGTCTTGCATTGTCCCCCTC
ATGAGACAATACAGGCATCACTGAATTCTGCAGATATCCAGCACAGTGGCGGCCGCTCGAGTCTAGAGTT
AACGCAAATTCCGCCCCTCTCCCTCCCCCCCCCCCTAACGTTACTGGCCGAAGCCGCTTGGAATAAGGCC
GGTGTGCGTTTGTCTATATGTTATTTTCCACCATATTGCCGTCTTTTGGCAATGTGAGGGCCCGGAAACC
TGGCCCTGTCTTCTTGACGAGCATTCCTAGGGGTCTTTCCCCTCTCGCCAAAGGAATGCAAGGTCTGTTG
AATGTCGTGAAGGAAGCAGTTCCTCTGGAAGCTTCTTGAAGACAAACAACGTCTGTAGCGACCCTTTGCA
GGCAGCGGAACCCCCCACCTGGCGACAGGTGCCTCTGCGGCCAAAAGCCACGTGTATAAGATACACCTGC
AAAGGCGGCACAACCCCAGTGCCACGTTGTGAGTTGGATAGTTGTGGAAAGAGTCAAATGGCTCTCCTCA
AGCGTATTCAACAAGGGGCTGAAGGATGCCCAGAAGGTACCCCATTGTATGGGATCTGATCTGGGGCCTC
GGTGCACATGCTTTACATGTGTTTAGTCGAGGTTAAAAAAACGTCTAGGCCCCCCGAACCACGGGGACGT
GGTTTTCCTTTGAAAAACACGATAATACCATGGCCACCGAGTACAAGCCCACGGTGCGCCTCGCCACCCG
CGACGACGTCCCCCGGGCCGTACGCACCCTCGCCGCCGCGTTCGCCGACTACCCCGCCACGCGCCACACC
GTCGACCCGGACCGCCACATCGAGCGGGTCACCGAGCTGCAAGAACTCTTCCTCACGCGCGTCGGGCTCG
ACATCGGCAAGGTGTGGGTCGCGGACGACGGCGCCGCGGTGGCGGTCTGGACCACGCCGGAGAGCGTCGA
AGCGGGGGCGGTGTTCGCCGAGATCGGCTCGCGCATGGCCGAGTTGAGCGGTTCCCGGCTGGCCGCGCAG
CAACAGATGGAAGGCCTCCTGGCGCCGCACCGGCCCAAGGAGCCCGCGTGGTTCCTGGCCACCGTCGGCG
TCTCGCCCGACCACCAGGGCAAGGGTCTGGGCAGCGCCGTCGTGCTCCCCGGAGTGGAGGCGGCCGAGCG
CGCTGGGGTGCCCGCCTTCCTGGAGACCTCCGCGCCCCGCAACCTCCCCTTCTACGAGCGGCTCGGCTTC
ACCGTCACCGCCGACGTCGAGGTGCCCGAAGGACCGCGCACCTGGTGCATGACCCGCAAGCCCGGTGCCT
GAGTTCGCGTCTGGAACAATCAACCTCTGGATTACAAAATTTGTGAAAGATTGACTGGTATTCTTAACTA
TGTTGCTCCTTTTACGCTATGTGGATACGCTGCTTTAATGCCTTTGTATCATGCTATTGCTTCCCGTATG
GCTTTCATTTTCTCCTCCTTGTATAAATCCTGGTTGCTGTCTCTTTATGAGGAGTTGTGGCCCGTTGTCA
GGCAACGTGGCGTGGTGTGCACTGTGTTTGCTGACGCAACCCCCACTGGTTGGGGCATTGCCACCACCTG
TCAGCTCCTTTCCGGGACTTTCGCTTTCCCCCTCCCTATTGCCACGGCGGAACTCATCGCCGCCTGCCTT
GCCCGCTGCTGGACAGGGGCTCGGCTGTTGGGCACTGACAATTCCGTGGTGTTGTCGGGGAAGCTGACGT
CCTTTCCATGGCTGCTCGCCTGTGTTGCCACCTGGATTCTGCGCGGGACGTCCTTCTGCTACGTCCCTTC
GGCCCTCAATCCAGCGGACCTTCCTTCCCGCGGCCTGCTGCCGGCTCTGCGGCCTCTTCCGCGTCTTCGC
CTTCGCCCTCAGACGAGTCGGATCTCCCTTTGGGCCGCCTCCCCGCCTGGAATTAATTCTGCAGTCGAGA
CCTAGAAAAACATGGAGCAATCACAAGTAGCAATACAGCAGCTACCAATGCTGATTGTGCCTGGCTAGAA
GCACAAGAGGAGGAGGAGGTGGGTTTTCCAGTCACACCTCAGGTACCTTTAAGACCAATGACTTACAAGG
CAGCTGTAGATCTTAGCCACTTTTTAAAAGAAAAGAGGGGACTGGAAGGGCTAATTCACTCCCAACGAAG
ACAAGATCTGCTTTTTGCTTGTACTGGGTCTCTCTGGTTAGACCAGATCTGAGCCTGGGAGCTCTCTGGC
TAACTAGGGAACCCACTGCTTAAGCCTCAATAAAGCTTGCCTTGAGTGCTTCAAGTAGTGTGTGCCCGTC
TGTTGTGTGACTCTGGTAACTAGAGATCCCTCAGACCCTTTTAGTCAGTGTGGAAAATCTCTAGCAGTAG
TAGTTCATGTCATCTTATTATTCAGTATTTATAACTTGCAAAGAAATGAATATCAGAGAGTGAGAGGCCT
TGACATTGTTTAAACCCGCTGATCAGCCTCGACTGTGCCTTCTAGTTGCCAGCCATCTGTTGTTTGCCCC
TCCCCCGTGCCTTCCTTGACCCTGGAAGGTGCCACTCCCACTGTCCTTTCCTAATAAAATGAGGAAATTG
CATCGCATTGTCTGAGTAGGTGTCATTCTATTCTGGGGGGTGGGGTGGGGCAGGACAGCAAGGGGGAGGA
TTGGGAAGACAATAGCAGGCATGCTGGGGATGCGGTGGGCTCTATGGCTTCTGAGGCGGAAAGAACCAGC
TGGGGCTCTAGGGGGTATCCCC
[124 nt withheld, positions 8773-8896]
C
[91 nt withheld, positions 8898-8988]
A
[49 nt withheld, positions 8990-9038]
CCTTTGACGTTGGAGTCCACGTTCTTT
[37 nt withheld, positions 9066-9102]
ACCCTATCTCGGTCTATTCTTTTGATTTATAAGGGATTTTGCCGATTTCGGCCTATTGGTTAAAAAATGA
GCTGATTTAACAAAAATTTAACGCGAATTAATTCTGTGGAATGTGTGTCAGTTAGGGTGTGGAAAGTCCC
CAGGCTCCCCAGCAGGCAGAAGTATGCAAAGCATGCATCTCAATTAGTCAGCAACCAGGTGTGGAAAGTC
CCCAGGCTCCCCAGCAGGCAGAAGTATGCAAAGCATGCATCTCAATTAGTCAGCAACCATAGTCCCGCCC
CTAACTCCGCCCATCCCGCCCCTAACTCCGCCCAGTTCCGCCCATTCTCCGCCCCATGGCTGACTAATTT
TTTTTATTTATGCAGAGGCCGAGGCCGCCTCTGCCTCTGAGCTATTCCAGAAGTAGTGAGGAGGCTTTTT
TGGAGGCCTAGGCTTTTGCAAAAAGCTCCCGGGAGCTTGTATATCCATTTTCGGATCTGATCAGCACGTG
ATGAAAAAGCCTGAACTCACCGCGACGTCTGTCGAGAAGTTTCTGATCGAAAAGTTCGACAGCGTCTCCG
ACCTGATGCAGCTCTCGGAGGGCGAAGAATCTCGTGCTTTCAGCTTCGATGTAGGAGGGCGTGGATATGT
CCTGCGGGTAAATAGCTGCGCCGATGGTTTCTACAAAGATCGTTATGTTTATCGGCACTTTGCATCGGCC
GCGCTCCCGATTCCGGAAGTGCTTGACATTGGGGAATTAATTCAGCGAGAGCCTGACCTATTGCATCTCC
CGCCGTGCACAGGGTGTCACGTTGCAAGACCTGCCTGAAACCGAACTGCCCGCTGTTCTGCAGCCGGTCG
CGGAGGCCATGGATGCGATCGCTGCGGCCGATCTTAGCCAGACGAGCGGGTTCGGCCCATTCGGACCGCA
AGGAATCGGTCAATACACTACATGGCGTGATTTCATATGCGCGATTGCTGATCCCCATGTGTATCACTGG
CAAACTGTGATGGACGACACCGTCAGTGCGTCCGTCGCGCAGGCTCTCGATGAGCTGATGCTTTGGGCCG
AGGACTGCCCCGAAGTCCGGCACCTCGTGCACGCGGATTTCGGCTCCAACAATGTCCTGACGGACAATGG
CCGCATAACAGCGGTCATTGACTGGAGCGAGGCGATGTTCGGGGATTCCCAATACGAGGTCGCCAACATC
TTCTTCTGGAGGCCGTGGTTGGCTTGTATGGAGCAGCAGACGCGCTACTTCGAGCGGAGGCATCCGGAGC
TTGCAGGATCGCCGCGGCTCCGGGCGTATATGCTCCGCATTGGTCTTGACCAACTCTATCAGAGCTTGGT
TGACGGCAATTTCGATGATGCAGCTTGGGCGCAGGGTCGATGCGACGCAATCGTCCGATCCGGAGCCGGG
ACTGTCGGGCGTACACAAATCGCCCGCAGAAGCGCGGCCGTCTGGACCGATGGCTGTGTAGAAGTACTCG
CCGATAGTGGAAACCGACGCCCCAGCACTCGTCCGAGGGCAAAGGAATAGCACGTGCTACGAGATTTCGA
TTCCACCGCCGCCTTCTATGAAAGGTTGGGCTTCGGAATCGTTTTCCGGGACGCCGGCTGGATGATCCTC
CAGCGCGGGGATCTCATGCTGGAGTTCTTCGCCCACCCCAACTTGTTTATTGCAGCTTATAATGGTTACA
AATAAAGCAATAGCATCACAAATTTCACAAATAAAGCATTTTTTTCACTGCATTCTAGTTGTGGTTTGTC
CAAACTCATCAATGTATCTTATCATGTCTGTATACCGTCGACCTCTAGCTAGAGCTTGGCGTAATCATGG
TCATAGCTGTTTCCTGTGTGAAATTGTTATCCGCTCACAATTCCACACAACATACGAGCCGGAAGCATAA
AGTGTAAAGCCTGGGGTGCCTAATGAGTGAGCTAACTCACATTAATTGCGTTGCGCTCACTGCCCGCTTT
CCAGTCGGGAAACCTGTCGTGCCAGCTGCATTAATGAATCGGCCAACGCGCGGGGAGAGGCGGTTTGCGT
ATTGGGCGCTCTTCCGCTTCCTCGCTCACTGACTCGCTGCGCTCGGTCGTTCGGCTGCGGCGAGCGGTAT
CAGCTCACTCAAAGGCGGTAATACGGTTATCCACAGAATCAGGGGATAACGCAGGAAAGAACATGTGAGC
AAAAGGCCAGCAAAAGGCCAGGAACCGTAAAAAGGCCGCGTTGCTGGCGTTTTTCCATAGGCTCCGCCCC
CCTGACGAGCATCACAAAAATCGACGCTCAAGTCAGAGGTGGCGAAACCCGACAGGACTATAAAGATACC
AGGCGTTTCCCCCTGGAAGCTCCCTCGTGCGCTCTCCTGTTCCGACCCTGCCGCTTACCGGATACCTGTC
CGCCTTTCTCCCTTCGGGAAGCGTGGCGCTTTCTCATAGCTCACGCTGTAGGTATCTCAGTTCGGTGTAG
GTCGTTCGCTCCAAGCTGGGCTGTGTGCACGAACCCCCCGTTCAGCCCGACCGCTGCGCCTTATCCGGTA
ACTATCGTCTTGAGTCCAACCCGGTAAGACACGACTTATCGCCACTGGCAGCAGCCACTGGTAACAGGAT
TAGCAGAGCGAGGTATGTAGGCGGTGCTACAGAGTTCTTGAAGTGGTGGCCTAACTACGGCTACACTAGA
AGAACAGTATTTGGTATCTGCGCTCTGCTGAAGCCAGTTACCTTCGGAAAAAGAGTTGGTAGCTCTTGAT
CCGGCAAACAAACCACCGCTGGTAGCGGTGGTTTTTTTGTTTGCAAGCAGCAGATTACGCGCAGAAAAAA
AGGATCTCAAGAAGATCCTTTGATCTTTTCTACGGGGTCTGACGCTCAGTGGAACGAAAACTCACGTTAA
GGGATTTTGGTCATGAGATTATCAAAAAGGATCTTCACCTAGATCCTTTTAAATTAAAAATGAAGTTTTA
AATCAATCTAAAGTATATATGAGTAAACTTGGTCTGACAGTTACCAATGCTTAATCAGTGAGGCACCTAT
CTCAGCGATCTGTCTATTTCGTTCATCCATAGTTGCCTGACTCCCCGTCGTGTAGATAACTACGATACGG
GAGGGCTTACCATCTGGCCCCAGTGCTGCAATGATACCGCGAGACCCACGCTCACCGGCTCCAGATTTAT
CAGCAATAAACCAGCCAGCCGGAAGGGCCGAGCGCAGAAGTGGTCCTGCAACTTTATCCGCCTCCATCCA
GTCTATTAATTGTTGCCGGGAAGCTAGAGTAAGTAGTTCGCCAGTTAATAGTTTGCGCAACGTTGTTGCC
ATTGCTACAGGCATCGTGGTGTCACGCTCGTCGTTTGGTATGGCTTCATTCAGCTCCGGTTCCCAACGAT
CAAGGCGAGTTACATGATCCCCCATGTTGTGCAAAAAAGCGGTTAGCTCCTTCGGTCCTCCGATCGTTGT
CAGAAGTAAGTTGGCCGCAGTGTTATCACTCATGGTTATGGCAGCACTGCATAATTCTCTTACTGTCATG
CCATCCGTAAGATGCTTTTCTGTGACTGGTGAGTACTCAACCAAGTCATTCTGAGAATAGTGTATGCGGC
GACCGAGTTGCTCTTGCCCGGCGTCAATACGGGATAATACCGCGCCACATAGCAGAACTTTAAAAGTGCT
CATCATTGGAAAACGTTCTTCGGGGCGAAAACTCTCAAGGATCTTACCGCTGTTGAGATCCAGTTCGATG
TAACCCACTCGTGCACCCAACTGATCTTCAGCATCTTTTACTTTCACCAGCGTTTCTGGGTGAGCAAAAA
CAGGAAGGCAAAATGCCGCAAAAAAGGGAATAAGGGCGACACGGAAATGTTGAATACTCATACTCTTCCT
TTTTCAATATTATTGAAGCATTTATCAGGGTTATTGTCTCATGAGCGGATACATATTTGAATGTATTTAG
AAAAATAAACAAATAGGGGTTCCGCGCACATTTCCCCGAAAAGTGCCACCTGACGTCGACGGATCGGGAG
ATCAACTTGTTTATTGCAGCTTATAATGGTTACAAATAAAGCAATAGCATCACAAATTTCACAAATAAAG
CATTTTTTTCACTGCATTCTAGTTGTGGTTTGTCCAAACTCATCAATGTATCTTATCATGTCTGGATCAA
CTGGATAACTCAAGCTAACCAAAATCATCCCAAACTTCCCACCCCATACCCTATTACCACTGCCAATTAC
CTGTGGTTTCATTTACTCTAAACCTGTGATTCCTCTGAATTATTTTCATTTTAAAGAAATTGTATTTGTT
AAATATGTACTACAAACTTAGTAGT
